>Addgene plasmid #209974 | pLPT2 | addgene full sequence | sequence record 419339 | Addgene NGS Result
GGTCTCGGCTTCAAATTACAGCACGTGTTGCTTTGATTGATAGCCAAAAAGCAGCAGTTGATAAAGCAAT
TACTGATATTGCTGAAAAATTGTAATTTATAAATAAAAATCACCTTTTAGAGGTGGTTTTTTTATTTATA
AATTATTCGTTTGATTTCGCTTTCGATAGAACAATCAAAGCGAGAATAAGGAAGATAAATCCCATAAGGG
CGGGAGCAGAATGTCCGAGACTAATCGCTTGAGACCACTCATCGCGACTAGTAGCGGCCGCTGCAGTCCG
GCAAAAAAGGGCAAGGTGTCACCACCCTGCCCTTTTTCTTTAAAACCGAAAAGATTACTTCGCGTTATGC
AGGCTTCCTCGCTCACTGACTCGCTGCGCTCGGTCGTTCGGCTGCGGCGAGCGGTATCAGCTCACTCAAA
GGCGGTAATACGGTTATCCACAGAATCAGGGGATAACGCAGGAAAGAACATGTGAGCAAAAGGCCAGCAA
AAGGCCAGGAACCGTAAAAAGGCCGCGTTGCTGGCGTTTTTCCACAGGCTCCGCCCCCCTGACGAGCATC
ACAAAAATCGACGCTCAAGTCAGAGGTGGCGAAACCCGACAGGACTATAAAGATACCAGGCGTTTCCCCC
TGGAAGCTCCCTCGTGCGCTCTCCTGTTCCGACCCTGCCGCTTACCGGATACCTGTCCGCCTTTCTCCCT
TCGGGAAGCGTGGCGCTTTCTCATAGCTCACGCTGTAGGTATCTCAGTTCGGTGTAGGTCGTTCGCTCCA
AGCTGGGCTGTGTGCACGAACCCCCCGTTCAGCCCGACCGCTGCGCCTTATCCGGTAACTATCGTCTTGA
GTCCAACCCGGTAAGACACGACTTATCGCCACTGGCAGCAGCCACTGGTAACAGGATTAGCAGAGCGAGG
TATGTAGGCGGTGCTACAGAGTTCTTGAAGTGGTGGCCTAACTACGGCTACACTAGAAGAACAGTATTTG
GTATCTGCGCTCTGCTGAAGCCAGTTACCTTCGGAAAAAGAGTTGGTAGCTCTTGATCCGGCAAACAAAC
CACCGCTGGTAGCGGTGGTTTTTTTGTTTGCAAGCAGCAGATTACGCGCAGAAAAAAAGGATCTCAAGAA
GATCCTTTGATCTTTTCTACGGGGTCTGACGCTCAGTGGAACGAAAACTCACGTTAAGGGATTTTGGTCA
TGAGATTATCAAAAAGGATCTTCACCTAGATCCTTTTAAATTAAAAATGAAGTTTTAAATCAATCTAAAG
TATATATGAGTAAACTTGGTCTGACAGCTCGAGGCTTGGATTCTCACCAATAAAAAACGCCCGGCGGCAA
CCGAGCGTTCTGAACAAATCCAGATGGAGTTCTGAGGTCATTACTGGATCTATCAACAGGAGTCCAAGCG
AGCTCGATATCAAATTACGCCCCGCCCTGCCACTCGTCGCAGTACTGTTGTAATTCATTAAGCATTCTGC
CGACATGGAAGCCATCACAAACGGCATGATGAACCTGAATCGCCAGCGGCATCAGCACCTTGTCGCCTTG
CGTATAATATTTGCCCATGGTGAAAACGGGGGCGAAGAAGTTGTCCATATTGGCCACGTTTAAATCAAAA
CTGGTGAAACTCACCCAGGGATTGGCTGATACGAAAAACATATTCTCAATAAACCCTTTAGGGAAATAGG
CCAGGTTTTCACCGTAACACGCCACATCTTGCGAATATATGTGTAGAAACTGCCGGAAATCGTCGTGGTA
TTCACTCCAGAGTGATGAAAACGTTTCAGTTTGCTCATGGAAAACGGTGTAACAAGGGTGAACACTATCC
CATATCACCAGCTCACCGTCTTTCATTGCCATACGAAATTCCGGATGAGCATTCATCAGGCGGGCAAGAA
TGTGAATAAAGGCCGGATAAAACTTGTGCTTATTTTTCTTTACGGTCTTTAAAAAGGCCGTAATATCCAG
CTGAACGGTCTGGTTATAGGTACATTGAGCAACTGACTGAAATGCCTCAAAATGTTCTTTACGATGCCAT
TGGGATATATCAACGGTGGTATATCCAGTGATTTTTTTCTCCATTTTAGCTTCCTTAGCTCCTGAAAATC
TCGATAACTCAAAAAATACGCCCGGTAGTGATCTTATTTCATTATGGTGAAAGTTGGAACCTCTTACGTG
CCCGATCAACTCGAGTGCCACCTGACGTCTAAGAAACCATTATTATCATGACATTAACCTATAAAAATAG
GCGTATCACGAGGCAGAATTTCAGATAAAAAAAATCCTTAGCTTTCGCTAAGGATGATTTCTGGAATTCG
CGGCCGCTTCTAGAGCGATGAGT
Features (pLannotate 1.2.2; 9 found; start..end, strand, type, name):
     12..92      +  CDS            pepN (fragment): AMPN_LACLC - Also known as lap. Experimental evidence at protein level: Swiss-Prot protein existence level 1. Aminopeptidase with broad substrate specificity to several peptides. It has more affinity for oligopeptides than for dipeptides. It plays an essential role in the metabolism, it may be involved in nitrogen supply or protein turnover (By similarity). From Lactococcus lactis subsp. cremoris (Streptococcus cremoris).
    257..276     +  misc_feature   BioBrick suffix: universal suffix for all parts
    277..334     +  terminator     his operon terminator: This putative transcriptin terminator from the E. coli his operon has a 2-bp deletion introduced during synthesis. Its efficiency has not been determined.
    529..1117    -  rep_origin     ori: high-copy-number ColE1/pMB1/pBR322/pUC origin of replication
   1300..1394    -  terminator     lambda t0 terminator: transcription terminator from phage lambda
   1418..2074    -  CDS            cat: CAT_ECOLX - Experimental evidence at protein level: Swiss-Prot protein existence level 1. This enzyme is an effector of chloramphenicol resistance in bacteria. From Escherichia coli. This protein is used as a marker in many commonly used cloning vectors, such as pACYC184.
   2075..2172    -  promoter       cat promoter: promoter of the E. coli cat gene encoding chloramphenicol acetyltransferase
   2258..2301    -  terminator     bacterial terminator: putative bacterial transcription terminator
   2304..2325    +  misc_feature   BioBrick prefix: BioBrick prefix for parts that do not start with "ATG"
