[The description below was written by a language model from this plasmid's Addgene catalogue record and pLannotate feature annotations shown in this document.]
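Description:
pLPT2 is a small (about 2.3 kb) Level 0 part plasmid from a Golden Gate assembly toolbox developed for engineering Lactiplantibacillus plantarum. It is built on the pLP1 backbone and catalogued as a bacterial expression vector, although its role is that of a part-storage plasmid maintained in E. coli, not an expression construct in its own right. Propagation relies on a ColE1/pMB1-type origin of replication. The feature annotation describes this origin as high copy, whereas the catalogue entry lists the plasmid as low copy, so the two sources disagree on this point. Selection is by chloramphenicol resistance, provided by the cat gene (chloramphenicol acetyltransferase) under its native cat promoter and followed by the phage lambda t0 terminator.

The payload is the pepN transcription terminator (T_pepN) from Lactococcus cremoris subsp. cremoris. The insert was cloned through BsmBI sites that were destroyed in the process, as is typical for Type IIS domestication of parts into a Level 0 vector. The feature table detects a short fragment matching the end of the pepN aminopeptidase coding sequence at the start of the insert region, consistent with the terminator having been taken from the region immediately downstream of that gene. The terminator itself is not annotated as a separate feature. The cloning region is flanked by BioBrick prefix and suffix sequences and insulated by backbone terminators, namely the E. coli his operon terminator and a putative bacterial terminator, which limit read-through between the part and the vector. The plasmid supplies a terminator module for assembling Level 1 plasmids. The record does not specify the enzyme or overhangs used at that step.
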