Addgene plasmid #209974: pLPT2
Purpose: Contains Level 0 Part: Terminator (TpepN) for the construction of Level 1 plasmids
Depositing lab: Thorsten Mascher. Depositing organization: Technische Universitaet Dresden. Publication: Development of a Golden Gate Assembly-Based Genetic Toolbox for Lactiplantibacillus plantarum and Its Application for Engineering Monoterpenoid Biosynthesis. Li X, Schönberg PY, Wucherpfennig T, Hinze C, Sulaj F, Henle T, Mascher T. ACS Synth Biol. 2024 Sep 20;13(9):2764-2779. doi: 10.1021/acssynbio.4c00075. Epub 2024 Sep 10. PubMed 39254046.
Backbone
  Vector backbone: pLP1
  Vector type: Bacterial Expression
Growth in bacteria
  Bacterial resistance: Chloramphenicol, 25 μg/mL
  Growth temperature: 37°C
  Growth strain: DH5alpha
  Copy number: Low Copy
Gene/Insert
  Gene/Insert name: Terminator (T_pepN)
  Species: Lactococcus cremoris subsp. cremoris
  Cloning method: Restriction Enzyme; 5′ cloning site BsmBI (destroyed during cloning); 3′ cloning site BsmBI (destroyed during cloning)
Terms and licenses: Academic/Nonprofit Terms; Industry Terms: Not Available to Industry
How to cite: pLPT2 was a gift from Thorsten Mascher (Addgene plasmid # 209974 ; http://n2t.net/addgene:209974 ; RRID:Addgene_209974)
